>Addgene plasmid #8683 | HOXB13 (human) Myc-tag-GST | addgene partial sequence | sequence record 17394 | 8683 with pGEX-5
CGGANCTGGTTCCGCGTGGATCCCCGAATTCCCGGGCCATGGAACAAAAACTCATCTCAGAAGAAGATCT
GGCATGCATGGAGCCCGGCAATTATGCCACCTTGGATGGAGCCAAGGATATCGAAGGCTTGCTGGGAGCG
GGAGGGGGGCGGAATCTGGTCGCCCACTCCCCTCTGACCAGCCACCCAGCGGCGCCTACGCTGATGCCTG
CTGTCAACTATGCCCCCTTGGATCTGCCAGGCTCGGCGGAGCCGCCAAAGCAATGCCACCCATGCCCTGG
GGTGCCCCAGGGGACGTCCCCAGCTCCCGTGCCTTATGGTTACTTTGGAGGCGGGTACTACTCCTGCCGA
GTGTCCCGGAGCTCGCTGAAACCCTGTGCCCAGGCAGCCACCCTGGCCGCGTACCCCGCGGAGACTCCCA
CGGCCGGGGAAGAGTACCCCAGTCGCCCCACTGAGTTTGCCTTCTATCCGGGATATCCGGGAACCTACCA
GCCTATGGCCAGTTACCTGGACGTGTCTGTGGTGCAGACTCTGGGTGCTCCTGGAGAACCGCGACATGAC
TCCCTGTTGCCTGTGGACAGTTACCAGTCTTGGGCTCTCGCTGGTGGCTGGAACAGCCAGATGTGTTGCC
AGGGAGAACAGAACCCACCANGTCCCTTTTGGAAGGCAGCATTTGCANACTCCNGCGGGCAGCACCCNCC
TNCTGANGCCTGCGCCTTTCGTCNCGGCCGCNANAAANGNATTCCGTACAGCANNNGGCAGTTGCNGNAG
CTG
