[The description below was written by a language model from this plasmid's Addgene catalogue record.]
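Description:
HOXB13 (human) Myc-tag-GST is a bacterial expression plasmid built on the pGEX4T-3 backbone, designed to produce the human homeobox transcription factor HOXB13 (also listed as SDX1) as a recombinant fusion protein in E. coli. It is maintained as a high-copy plasmid under ampicillin selection. No feature table accompanies the record, so the origin of replication, promoter and other backbone elements are not itemised. pGEX-series vectors generally drive expression from an IPTG-inducible tac promoter with a plasmid-borne lacI repressor, and the 4T variants place a thrombin cleavage site between GST and the cloned insert, but none of this is confirmed in the entry itself.

The insert is about 1.06 kb of human HOXB13 sequence, cloned by restriction digestion between XmaI at the 5′ end and HindIII at the 3′ end, with both sites retained. Glutathione S-transferase is supplied by the backbone at the N terminus, followed by a Myc epitope tag at the N terminus of the insert, giving a GST-Myc-HOXB13 arrangement. GST allows affinity purification or pull-down on glutathione resin, while the Myc tag provides an epitope for antibody detection. The field reserved for mutations contains only a note that protein production was seen by western blot, and no sequence changes are described. The backbone size is given as the same figure as the insert size, which is probably a data-entry error, since it is far too small for a pGEX vector.

Typical uses would be producing and purifying HOXB13 protein for binding or interaction assays or other biochemical work. The associated publication concerns the regulation of HOXB13 and PRX-2 in scarless fetal wound healing.
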