Addgene plasmid #8683: HOXB13 (human) Myc-tag-GST
Depositing lab: Corey Largman. Depositing organization: San Francisco VA Health Care System. Publication: Modulation of the human homeobox genes PRX-2 and HOXB13 in scarless fetal wounds. Stelnicki EJ, Arbeit J, Cass DL, Saner C, Harrison M, Largman C. J Invest Dermatol 1998 Jul;111(1):57-63. 10.1046/j.1523-1747.1998.00238.x PubMed 9665387.
Backbone
  Vector backbone: pGEX4T-3
  Backbone manufacturer: Pharmacia
  Backbone size w/o insert (bp): 1058
  Vector type: Bacterial Expression
Growth in bacteria
  Bacterial resistance: Ampicillin, 100 μg/mL
  Growth temperature: 37°C
  Growth strain: DH5alpha
  Copy number: High Copy
Gene/Insert
  Gene/Insert name: HOXB13 (alt name: SDX1)
  Species: H. sapiens (human)
  Insert size (bp): 1058
  Mutation: makes protein by western
  Entrez Gene: HOXB13 (a.k.a. HPC9, PSGD)
  Tag / fusion protein: Myc (N terminal on insert); GST (N terminal on backbone)
  Cloning method: Restriction Enzyme; 5′ cloning site XmaI (not destroyed); 3′ cloning site HindIII (not destroyed)
  Sequencing primers: 5′ n/a
Terms and licenses: Academic/Nonprofit Terms; Industry Terms: Not Available to Industry
How to cite: HOXB13 (human) Myc-tag-GST was a gift from Corey Largman (Addgene plasmid # 8683 ; http://n2t.net/addgene:8683 ; RRID:Addgene_8683)
